Addgene plasmid #240792: SAGA043
Purpose: Plasmid contains the triple selection cassette gfp -p15a tetAp15a - CmTrunc that allows for in vivo recombineering in E.coli.
Depositing lab: Morten Norholm. Depositing organization: Danmarks Tekniske Universitet. Publication: Simple and robust in vivo engineering of plasmid DNA at any copy number in Escherichia coli. Sepulchro AGV, Kozlowski HCJ, Norholm MHH. Commun Biol. 2025 Jun 17;8(1):933. doi: 10.1038/s42003-025-08361-9. PubMed 40527904.
Backbone
  Vector backbone: pSEVAx61
  Vector type: Synthetic Biology
Growth in bacteria
  Bacterial resistance: Tetracycline, 10 μg/mL
  Growth temperature: 37°C
  Growth strain: DH5alpha
  Copy number: Low Copy
Gene/Insert
  Gene/Insert name: SAGA p15a His medium : T7- His tags medium- gfp -p15a tetAp15a - CmTrunc
  Species: Unspecified
  Mutation: Mutation on translation initiation region of tetA
  Cloning method: Other
Terms and licenses: Academic/Nonprofit Terms; Industry Terms: Not Available to Industry
How to cite: SAGA043 was a gift from Morten Norholm (Addgene plasmid # 240792 ; http://n2t.net/addgene:240792 ; RRID:Addgene_240792)
