[The description below was written by a language model from this plasmid's Addgene catalogue record and pLannotate feature annotations shown in this document.]
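Description:
SAGA043 is a low-copy synthetic biology plasmid of about 5.7 kb, built on a pSEVAx61 backbone, for in vivo recombineering of plasmid DNA in Escherichia coli. It replicates from a p15A origin, which is compatible with ColE1-type plasmids, and is maintained under tetracycline selection. The backbone also carries an incP oriT that permits conjugative mobilisation, and terminators (lambda t0, rrnB T1) that insulate the cargo region. A short fragment annotated as RSF origin is also detected, but it is probably only a partial sequence match and not a functional replicon.

The payload is described as a triple selection cassette combining gfp, tetA and a truncated chloramphenicol resistance gene. The first module is a pET-style expression unit. A divergently transcribed lacI gene with its own promoter supplies repressor, and a T7 promoter with a lac operator and the T7 gene 10 ribosome binding site drives Folding Reporter GFP. GFP is preceded by an N-terminal leader containing a His tag (the "medium" variant named in the record), a thrombin cleavage site and the T7 tag, and the unit ends with rrnB T1 and T7 terminators. Downstream, a partial trc-like promoter precedes the tetA tetracycline efflux gene. The record notes a mutation in the tetA translation initiation region, and the insert name suggests this tunes expression to the p15A copy number. The third element, in reverse orientation, is a cat promoter driving an incomplete chloramphenicol acetyltransferase gene. The record does not spell out how each marker is used. A truncated marker of this kind can typically be restored by recombination to select for successful edits, with fluorescence and tetracycline resistance giving further readouts.
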