Features (pLannotate 1.2.2; 22 found; start..end, strand, type, name):
     18..1100    -  CDS            lacI: lac repressor; lacI; The lac repressor binds to the lac operator to inhibit transcription in E. coli. This inhibition can be relieved by adding lactose or isopropyl-β-D-thiogalactopyranoside (IPTG).
   1101..1178    -  promoter       lacI promoter: lacI
   1209..1227    +  promoter       T7 promoter: promoter for bacteriophage T7 RNA polymerase
   1232..1256    +  protein_bind   lac operator: The lac repressor binds to the lac operator to inhibit transcription in E. coli. This inhibition can be relieved by adding lactose or isopropyl-β-D-thiogalactopyranoside (IPTG). lac repressor encoded by lacI
   1271..1293    +  RBS            RBS: efficient ribosome binding site from bacteriophage T7 gene 10 (Olins and Rangwala, 1989)
   1312..1328    +  CDS            capTEV™ (fragment): composite tag for in vivo biotinylation, TEV protease cleavage, and 6xHis tagging
   1339..1356    +  CDS            thrombin site: thrombin recognition and cleavage site
   1360..1392    +  CDS            T7 tag (gene 10 leader): leader peptide from bacteriophage T7 gene 10 promotes efficient translation in E. coli
   1396..2109    +  CDS            Folding Reporter GFP: Folding Reporter GFP is a basic (constitutively fluorescent) green fluorescent protein published in 1999, derived from Aequorea victoria.
   2179..2225    +  terminator     rrnB T1 terminator: transcription terminator T1 from the E. coli rrnB gene
   2240..2281    +  CDS            SET1 (fragment): solubility-enhancement tag derived from T7 phage gene 10B
   2289..2336    +  terminator     T7 terminator: transcription terminator for bacteriophage T7 RNA polymerase
   2378..2401    +  promoter       trc promoter (fragment): strong E. coli promoter; hybrid between the trp and lac UV5 promoters
   2440..3630    +  CDS            TcR: tetracycline efflux protein; tet; confers resistance to tetracycline
   3641..3680    -  terminator     bacterial terminator (fragment): putative bacterial transcription terminator
   3685..4311    -  CDS            CmR (fragment): chloramphenicol acetyltransferase; cat; confers resistance to chloramphenicol
   4312..4414    -  promoter       cat promoter: promoter of the E. coli cat gene encoding chloramphenicol acetyltransferase
   4442..4536    -  terminator     lambda t0 terminator: transcription terminator from phage lambda
   4712..4820    +  oriT           oriT: incP origin of transfer
   4867..5412    +  rep_origin     p15A ori: Plasmids containing the medium-copy-number p15A origin of replication can be propagated in E. coli cells that contain a second plasmid with the ColE1 origin.
   5500..5555    +  rep_origin     RSF ori (fragment): Plasmids containing the RSF 1030 origin of replication can be propagated in E. coli cells that contain additional plasmids with compatible origins.
   5590..5676    -  terminator     rrnB T1 terminator: Escherichia coli rrnB; transcription terminator T1 from the E. coli rrnB gene
>Addgene plasmid #240792 | SAGA043 | addgene full sequence | sequence record 484216 | Addgene NGS Result
TTAATTAAGCGTTGCGCTCACTGCCCGCTTTCCAGTCGGGAAACCTGTCGTGCCAGCTGCATTAATGAAT
CGGCCAACGCGCGGGGAGAGGCGGTTTGCGTATTGGGCGCCAGGGTGGTTTTTCTTTTCACCAGTGAGAC
GGGCAACAGCTGATTGCCCTTCACCGCCTGGCCCTGAGAGAGTTGCAGCAAGCGGTCCACGCTGGTTTGC
CCCAGCAGGCGAAAATCCTGTTTGATGGTGGTTAACGGCGGGATATAACATGAGCTGTCTTCGGTATCGT
CGTATCCCACTACCGAGATGTCCGCACCAACGCGCAGCCCGGACTCGGTAATGGCGCGCATTGCGCCCAG
CGCCATCTGATCGTTGGCAACCAGCATCGCAGTGGGAACGATGCCCTCATTCAGCATTTGCATGGTTTGT
TGAAAACCGGACATGGCACTCCAGTCGCCTTCCCGTTCCGCTATCGGCTGAATTTGATTGCGAGTGAGAT
ATTTATGCCAGCCAGCCAGACGCAGACGCGCCGAGACAGAACTTAATGGGCCCGCTAACAGCGCGATTTG
CTGGTGACCCAATGCGACCAGATGCTCCACGCCCAGTCGCGTACCGTCTTCATGGGAGAAAATAATACTG
TTGATGGGTGTCTGGTCAGAGACATCAAGAAATAACGCCGGAACATTAGTGCAGGCAGCTTCCACAGCAA
TGGCATCCTGGTCATCCAGCGGATAGTTAATGATCAGCCCACTGACGCGTTGCGCGAGAAGATTGTGCAC
CGCCGCTTTACAGGCTTCGACGCCGCTTCGTTCTACCATCGACACCACCACGCTGGCACCCAGTTGATCG
GCGCGAGATTTAATCGCCGCGACAATTTGCGACGGCGCGTGCAGGGCCAGACTGGAGGTGGCAACGCCAA
TCAGCAACGACTGTTTGCCCGCCAGTTGTTGTGCCACGCGGTTGGGAATGTAATTCAGCTCCGCCATCGC
CGCTTCCACTTTTTCCCGCGTTTTCGCAGAAACGTGGCTGGCCTGGTTCACCACGCGGGAAACGGTCTGA
TAAGAGACACCGGCATACTCTGCGACATCGTATAACGTTACTGGTTTCACATTCACCACCCTGAATTGAC
TCTCTTCCGGGCGCTATCATGCCATACCGCGAAAGGTTTTGCGCCATTCGATGGTGTCGGATCGAGATCG
ATCTCGATCCCGCGAAATTAATACGACTCACTATAGGGAGAGGAATTGTGAGCGGATAACAATTCCCCTC
TAGAAATAATTTTGTTTAACTTTAAGAAGGAGAATCCGGATGGGTAGCAGCCATCATCATCATCATCACA
GCAGCGGCCTGGTGCCGCGCGGCAGCCATATGGCTAGCATGACTGGTGGACAGCAAATGGGTCGCATGAG
CAAAGGAGAAGAACTTTTCACTGGAGTTGTGCCAATTCTTGTTGAATTAGATGGTGATGTTAATGGGCAC
AAATTTTCTGTCAGTGGAGAGGGTGAAGGTGATGCTACATACGGAAAACTCACCCTTAAATTTATTTGCA
CTACTGGAAAACTACCTGTTCCATGGCCAACACTTGTCACTACTCTGACCTATGGCGTTCAATGCTTTTC
CCGTTATCCGGATCACATGAAACGGCATGACTTTTTCAAGAGTGCCATGCCCGAAGGTTATGTACAGGAA
CGCACTATATCTTTCAAAGATGACGGGAACTACAAGACGCGTGCTGAAGTCAAGTTTGAAGGTGATACCC
TTGTTAATCGTATCGAGTTAAAGGGTATTGATTTTAAAGAAGATGGAAACATTCTCGGACACAAACTAGA
GTACAACTATAACTCACACAATGTATACATCACGGCAGACAAACAAAAGAATGGAATCAAAGCTAACTTC
AAAATTCGCCACAACATTGAAGATGGTTCCGTTCAACTAGCAGACCATTATCAACAAAATACTCCAATTG
GCGATGGCCCTGTCCTTTTACCAGACAACCATTACCTGTCGACACAATCTGCCCTTTCGAAAGATCCCAA
CGAAAAGCGTGACCACATGGTCCTTCTTGAGTTTGTAACTGCTGCTGGGATTACACATGGCATGGATGAG
CTCTACAAATGATCGACCTAGCATAACCCCGCGGGGCCTCTTCGGGGGTCTCGCGGGGTTTTTTGCTGAA
AGAAGCTTCAAATAAAACGAAAGGCTCAGTCGAAAGACTGGGCCTTTCGTTTTATCTGTTGTTTGTCGCC
AAAGCCCGAAAGGAAGCTGAGTTGGCTGCTGCCACCGCTGAGCAATAACTAGCATAACCCCTTGGGGCCT
CTAAACGGGTCTTGAGGGGTTTTTTGCTGAAAGGAGGAACTATATCCGGATAAAAATTTATTTGCTTATT
AATCATCCAGCTCGTATAATGTGTGGAGGGCCCAAGTTCACTTAAAAAGGAGACCAGGGATGAAGTCCAA
CAATGCGCTCATCGTCATCCTCGGCACCGTCACCCTGGATGCTGTAGGCATAGGCTTGGTTATGCCGGTA
CTGCCGGGCCTCTTGCGGGATATCGTCCATTCCGACAGCATCGCCAGTCACTATGGCGTGCTGCTAGCGC
TATATGCGTTGATGCAATTTCTATGCGCACCCGTTCTCGGAGCACTGTCCGACCGCTTTGGCCGCCGCCC
AGTCCTGCTCGCTTCGCTACTTGGAGCCACTATCGACTACGCGATCATGGCGACCACACCCGTCCTGTGG
ATTCTCTACGCCGGACGCATCGTGGCCGGCATCACCGGCGCCACAGGTGCGGTTGCTGGCGCCTATATCG
CCGACATCACCGATGGGGAAGATCGGGCTCGCCACTTCGGGCTCATGAGCGCTTGTTTCGGCGTGGGTAT
GGTGGCAGGCCCCGTGGCCGGGGGACTGTTGGGCGCCATCTCCCTGCACGCACCATTCCTTGCGGCGGCG
GTGCTCAACGGCCTCAACCTACTACTGGGCTGCTTCCTAATGCAGGAGTCGCATAAGGGAGAGCGCCGTC
CGATGCCCTTGAGAGCCTTCAACCCAGTCAGCTCCTTCCGGTGGGCGCGGGGCATGACCATTGTGGCCGC
ACTTATGACTGTCTTCTTTATCATGCAACTCGTAGGACAGGTGCCGGCAGCGCTCTGGGTCATTTTCGGC
GAGGACCGCTTTCGCTGGAGCGCGACGATGAGCGGCCTGTCGCTTGCGGTATTCGGAATCTTGCACGCCC
TCGCTCAAGCCTTCGTCACTGGTCCCGCCACCAAACGTTTCGGCGAGAAGCAGGCCATTATCGCCGGCAT
GGCGGCCGACGCGCTGGGCTACGTCTTGCTGGCGTTCGCGACGCGAGGCTGGATGGCCTTCCCCATTATG
ATTCTTCTCGCTTCCGGCGGCATCGGGATGCCCGCGTTGCAGGCCATGCTGTCCAGGCAGGTAGATGACG
ACCATCAGGGACAGCTTCAAGGATCGCTCGCGGCTCTTACCAGCCTAACTTCGATCACTGGACCGCTGAT
CGTCACGGCGATTTATGCCGCCTCGGCGAGCACATGGAACGGGTTGGCATGGATTGTAGGCGCCGCCCTA
TACCTTGTCTGCCTCCCCGCGTTGCGTCGCGGTGCATGGAGCCGGGCCACCTCGACCTGAGACAATTGTC
CAGATAAAAAAAATCCTTAGCTTTCGCTAAGGATGATTTCTTTATTGTAATTCATTAAGCATTCTGCCGA
CATGGAAGCCATCACAAACGGCATGATGAACCTGAATCGCCAGCGGCATCAGCACCTTGTCGCCTTGCGT
ATAATATTTGCCCATGGTGAAAACGGGGGCGAAGAAGTTGTCCATATTGGCCACGTTTAAATCAAAACTG
GTGAAACTCACCCAGGGATTGGCTGAGACGAAAAACATATTCTCAATAAACCCTTTAGGGAAATAGGCCA
GGTTTTCACCGTAACACGCCACATCTTGCGAATATATGTGTAGAAACTGCCGGAAATCGTCGTGGTATTC
ACTCCAGAGCGATGAAAACGTTTCAGTTTGCTCATGGAAAACGGTGTAACAAGGGTGAACACTATCCCAT
ATCACCAGCTCACCGTCTTTCATTGCCATACGAAATTCCGGATGAGCATTCATCAGGCGGGCAAGAATGT
GAATAAAGGCCGGATAAAACTTGTGCTTATTTTTCTTTACGGTCTTTAAAAAGGCCGTAATATCCAGCTG
AACGGTCTGGTTATAGGTACATTGAGCAACTGACTGAAATGCCTCAAAATGTTCTTTACGATGCCATTGG
GATATATCAACGGTGGTATATCCAGTGATTTTTTTCTCCATTTTAGCTTCCTTAGCTCCTGAAAATCTCG
ATAACTCAAAAAATACGCCCGGTAGTGATCTTATTTCATTATGGTGAAAGTTGGAACCTCTTACGTGCCG
ATCAACGTCTCATTTTCGCCAACTAGTCTGGATTCTCACCAATAAAAAACGCCCGGCGGCAACCGAGCGT
TCTGAACAAATCCAGATGGAGTTCTGAGGTCATTACTGGATCTATCAACAGGAGTCCAAGGGGTCCCCAA
TAATTACGATTTAAATGACAAGGGTCCTTTTCCGCTGCATAACCCTGCTTCGGGGTCATTATAGCGATTT
TTTCGGTATATCCATCCTTTTTCGCACGATATACAGGATTTTGCCAAAGGGTTCGTGTAGACTTTCCTTG
GTGTATCCAACGGCGTCAGCCGGGCAGGATAGGTGAAGTAGGCCCACCCGCGAGCGGGTGTTCCTTCTTC
ACTGTCCCTTATTCGCACCTGGCGGTGCTCAACGGGAATCCTGCTCTGCGAGGCTGGCCGTAGGCCGGCC
CTAGAAATATTTTATCTGATTAATAAGATGATCTTCTTGAGATCGTTTTGGTCTGCGCATAATCTCTTGC
TCTGAAAACGAAAAAACCGCCTTGCAGGGCGGTTTTTCGAAGGTTCTCTGAGCTACCAACTCTTTGAACC
GAGGTAACTGGCTTGGAGGAGCGCAGTCACCAAAACTTGTCCTTTCAGTTTAGCCTTAACCGGCGCATGA
CTTCAAGACTAACTCCTCTAAATCAATTACCAGTGGCTGCTGCCAGTGGTGCTTTTGCATGTCTTTCCGG
GTTGGACTCAAGACGATAGTTACCGGATAAGGCGCAGCGGTCGGACTGAACGGGGGGTTCGTGCATACAG
TCCAGCTTGGAGCGAACTGCCTACCCGGAACTGAGTGTCAGGCGTGGAATGAGACAAACGCGGCCATAAC
AGCGGAATGACACCGGTAAACCGAAAGGCAGGAACAGGAGAGCGCACGAGGGAGCCGCCAGGGGGAAACG
CCTGGTATCTTTATAGTCCTGTCGGGTTTCGCCACCACTGATTTGAGCGTCAGATTTCGTGATGCTTGTC
AGGGGGGCGGAGCCTATGGAAAAACGGCTTTGCCGCGGCCCTCTCACTTCCCTGTTAAGTATCTTCCTGG
CATCTTCCAGGAAATCTCCGCCCCGTTCGTAAGCCATTTCCGCTCGCCGCAGTCGAACGACCGAGCGTAG
CGAGTCAGTGAGCGAGGAAGCGGAATATATCCGGCGCGCCCAGCTGTCTAGGGCGGCGGATTTGTCCTAC
TCAGGAGAGCGTTCACCGACAAACAACAGATAAAACGGAAGGCCCAGTCTTTCGACTGAGCCTTTCGTTT
TATTTGATGCCT
